Addgene plasmid #163711: EC2_7_dCas9_HC_sgRNA
Purpose: High copy plasmid with dCas9 and sgRNA expression cassettes
Depositing lab: Yvonne Nygård. Depositing organization: Chalmers University of Technology. Publication: A CRISPR activation and interference toolkit for industrial Saccharomyces cerevisiae strain KE6-12. Camara E, Lenitz I, Nygard Y. Sci Rep. 2020 Sep 3;10(1):14605. doi: 10.1038/s41598-020-71648-w. PubMed 32884066.
Backbone
  Vector backbone: MoClo-YTK
  Vector type: Yeast Expression
  Selectable markers: Neomycin (select with G418)
Growth in bacteria
  Bacterial resistance: Kanamycin, 50 μg/mL
  Growth temperature: 37°C
  Growth strain: DH5alpha
  Copy number: Low Copy
Gene/Insert
  Gene/Insert name: dCas9 (alt name: Nuclease-deficient Cas9)
  Species: Streptococcus pyogenes
  Insert size (bp): 4101
  Mutation: Point mutations D10A and H840A
  Promoter: ScTEF1
  Cloning method: Unknown
  Sequencing primers: 5′ Golden Gate Assembly
Terms and licenses: Academic/Nonprofit Terms; Industry Terms: Not Available to Industry
How to cite: EC2_7_dCas9_HC_sgRNA was a gift from Yvonne Nygård (Addgene plasmid # 163711 ; http://n2t.net/addgene:163711 ; RRID:Addgene_163711)
