[The description below was written by a language model from this plasmid's Addgene catalogue record and pLannotate feature annotations shown in this document.]
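Description:
EC2_7_dCas9_HC_sgRNA is a yeast expression plasmid of about 9.8 kb, assembled by Golden Gate cloning from the MoClo-YTK modular toolkit. It is a shuttle vector. In E. coli it replicates from a ColE1/pUC-type origin and is selected with kanamycin through an aph(3')-Ia KanR gene. In Saccharomyces cerevisiae it is maintained episomally from the 2μ origin and selected with G418 through a kanMX cassette, which ends in the Ashbya gossypii TEF terminator. The "HC" (high copy) in the name and purpose presumably refers to the multicopy 2μ origin in yeast. The catalogue lists the bacterial copy number as low, even though the annotated origin is a high-copy type. A dominant drug marker rather than an auxotrophic one suits prototrophic industrial strains, such as KE6-12 named in the associated publication.

The main payload is nuclease-deficient Streptococcus pyogenes Cas9, which carries the D10A and H840A mutations that inactivate both nuclease domains. It is expressed from the S. cerevisiae TEF1 promoter and has an SV40 nuclear localization signal fused at its N-terminus. No activator or repressor domain is annotated, and the terminator following the dCas9 coding sequence is not identified in the feature table. Downstream sits the sgRNA cassette, in which a tRNA element precedes the S. pyogenes guide RNA scaffold. This arrangement is typical of tRNA-driven Pol III guide expression in yeast, although the record does not state the targeting spacer. A short fragment annotated as MRL1 near the start of the sequence is probably an incidental match. The plasmid delivers dCas9 and a guide from a single vector for CRISPR interference-type transcriptional regulation, as part of a CRISPRa/i toolkit.
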