Features (pLannotate 1.2.2; 11 found; start..end, strand, type, name):
     29..166     +  CDS            MRL1 (fragment): MRL1_YEAST - Experimental evidence at protein level: Swiss-Prot protein existence level 1. Sorting receptor involved in the transport of vacuolar enzymes from the Golgi complex to the vacuole. Involved in the delivery and maturation of PEP4 (vacuolar proteinase A) and PRB1 (vacuolar proteinase B). From Saccharomyces cerevisiae (strain ATCC 204508 / S288c) (Baker's yeast).
    328..735     +  promoter       TEF1 promoter: S. cerevisiae TEF1; promoter for EF-1α
    758..778     +  CDS            SV40 NLS: nuclear localization signal of SV40 (simian virus 40) large T antigen
    785..4885    +  CDS            cas9: CAS9_STRP1 - Also known as csn1 From Streptococcus pyogenes serotype M1.
   5278..5368    +  ncRNA          tRNA: Accession: RF00005 - tRNA
   5470..5545    +  misc_RNA       gRNA scaffold: guide RNA scaffold for the Streptococcus pyogenes CRISPR/Cas9 system
   5712..7067    +  gene           kanMX: yeast selectable marker conferring kanamycin resistance (Wach et al., 1994)
   6870..7067    +  terminator     TEF terminator: Ashbya gossypii TEF terminator
   7072..8054    -  rep_origin     2μ ori: yeast 2μ plasmid origin of replication
   8112..8927    -  CDS            KanR: aminoglycoside phosphotransferase; aph(3')-Ia; confers resistance to kanamycin in bacteria or G418 (Geneticin®) in eukaryotes
   9152..9740    +  rep_origin     ori: high-copy-number ColE1/pMB1/pBR322/pUC origin of replication
>Addgene plasmid #163711 | EC2_7_dCas9_HC_sgRNA | addgene full sequence | sequence record 346728 | Addgene NGS Result
CCCTGAATTCGCATCTAGACTGAACTGGCCGATAATTGCAGACGAACGCCTTGCCAACAGGGAGTTCTTC
AGAGACATGGAGGCTCAAAACGAAATTATTGACAGCCTAGACATCAATAGTCATACAACAGAAAGCGACC
ACCCAACTTTGGCTGATAATAGCGTATAAACAATGCATACTTTGTACGTTCAAAATACAATGCAGTAGAT
ATATTTATGCATATTACATATAATACATATCACATAGGAAGCAACAGGCGCGTTGGACTTTTAATTTTCG
AGGACCGCGAATCCTTACATCACACCCAATCCCCCACAAGTGATCCCCCACACACCATAGCTTCAAAATG
TTTCTACTCCTTTTTTACTCTTCCAGATTTTCTCGGACTCCGCGCATCGCCGTACCACTTCAAAACACCC
AAGCACAGCATACTAAATTTCCCCTCTTTCTTCCTCTAGGGTGTCGTTAATTACCCGTACTAAAGGTTTG
GAAAAGAAAAAAGACACCGCCTCGTTTCTTTTTCTTCGTCGAAAAAGGCAATAAAAATTTTTATCACGTT
TCTTTTTCTTGAAAATTTTTTTTTTTGATTTTTTTCTCTTTCGATGACCTCCCATTGATATTTAAGTTAA
TAAACGGTCATCAATTTCTCAAGTTTCAGTTTCATTTTTCTTGTTCTATTACAACTTTTTTTACTTCTTG
CTCATTAGAAAGAAAGCATAGCAATCTAATCTAAGTTTTAATTACAAAAGATCTATGCCAAAGAAGAAGA
GAAAGGTAGGCAGCGACAAGAAGTATTCTATCGGACTGGCCATCGGGACTAATAGCGTCGGGTGGGCCGT
GATCACTGACGAGTACAAGGTGCCCTCTAAGAAGTTCAAGGTGCTCGGGAACACCGACCGGCATTCCATC
AAGAAAAATCTGATCGGAGCTCTCCTCTTTGATTCAGGGGAAACCGCTGAAGCAACCCGCCTCAAGCGGA
CTGCTAGACGGCGGTACACCAGGAGGAAGAACCGGATTTGTTACCTTCAAGAGATATTCTCCAACGAAAT
GGCAAAGGTCGACGACAGCTTCTTCCATAGGCTGGAAGAATCATTCCTCGTGGAAGAGGATAAGAAGCAT
GAACGGCATCCCATCTTCGGTAATATCGTCGACGAGGTGGCCTATCACGAGAAATACCCAACCATCTACC
ATCTTCGCAAAAAGCTGGTGGACTCAACCGACAAGGCAGACCTCCGGCTTATCTACCTGGCCCTGGCCCA
CATGATCAAGTTCAGAGGCCACTTCCTGATCGAGGGCGACCTCAATCCTGACAATAGCGATGTGGATAAA
CTGTTCATCCAGCTGGTGCAGACTTACAACCAGCTCTTTGAAGAGAACCCCATCAATGCAAGCGGAGTCG
ATGCCAAGGCCATTCTGTCAGCCCGGCTGTCAAAGAGCCGCAGACTTGAGAATCTTATCGCTCAGCTGCC
GGGTGAAAAGAAAAATGGACTGTTCGGGAACCTGATTGCTCTTTCACTTGGGCTGACTCCCAATTTCAAG
TCTAATTTCGACCTGGCAGAGGATGCCAAGCTGCAACTGTCCAAGGACACCTATGATGACGATCTCGACA
ACCTCCTGGCCCAGATCGGTGACCAATACGCCGACCTTTTCCTTGCTGCTAAGAATCTTTCTGACGCCAT
CCTGCTGTCTGACATTCTCCGCGTGAACACTGAAATCACCAAGGCCCCTCTTTCAGCTTCAATGATTAAG
CGGTATGATGAGCACCACCAGGACCTGACCCTGCTTAAGGCACTCGTCCGGCAGCAGCTTCCGGAGAAGT
ACAAGGAAATCTTCTTTGACCAGTCAAAGAATGGATACGCCGGCTACATCGACGGAGGTGCCTCCCAAGA
GGAATTTTATAAGTTTATCAAACCTATCCTTGAGAAGATGGACGGCACCGAAGAGCTCCTCGTGAAACTG
AATCGGGAGGATCTGCTGCGGAAGCAGCGCACTTTCGACAATGGGAGCATTCCCCACCAGATCCATCTTG
GGGAGCTTCACGCCATCCTTCGGCGCCAAGAGGACTTCTACCCCTTTCTTAAGGACAACAGGGAGAAGAT
TGAGAAAATTCTCACTTTCCGCATCCCCTACTACGTGGGACCCCTCGCCAGAGGAAATAGCCGGTTTGCT
TGGATGACCAGAAAGTCAGAAGAAACTATCACTCCCTGGAACTTCGAAGAGGTGGTGGACAAGGGAGCCA
GCGCTCAGTCATTCATCGAACGGATGACTAACTTCGATAAGAACCTCCCCAATGAGAAGGTCCTGCCGAA
ACATTCCCTGCTCTACGAGTACTTTACCGTGTACAACGAGCTGACCAAGGTGAAATATGTCACCGAAGGG
ATGAGGAAGCCCGCATTCCTGTCAGGCGAACAAAAGAAGGCAATTGTGGACCTTCTGTTCAAGACCAATA
GAAAGGTGACCGTGAAGCAGCTGAAGGAGGACTATTTCAAGAAAATTGAATGCTTCGACTCTGTGGAGAT
TAGCGGGGTCGAAGATCGGTTCAACGCAAGCCTGGGTACCTACCATGATCTGCTTAAGATCATCAAGGAC
AAGGATTTTCTGGACAATGAGGAGAAAGAGGACATCCTTGAGGACATTGTCCTGACTCTCACTCTGTTCG
AGGACCGGGAAATGATCGAGGAGAGGCTTAAGACCTACGCCCATCTGTTCGACGATAAAGTGATGAAGCA
ACTTAAACGGAGAAGATATACCGGATGGGGACGCCTTAGCCGCAAACTCATCAACGGAATCCGGGACAAA
CAGAGCGGAAAGACCATTCTTGATTTCCTTAAGAGCGACGGATTCGCTAATCGCAACTTCATGCAACTTA
TCCATGATGATTCCCTGACCTTTAAGGAGGACATCCAGAAGGCCCAAGTGTCTGGACAAGGTGACTCACT
GCACGAGCATATCGCAAATCTGGCTGGTTCACCCGCTATTAAGAAGGGTATTCTCCAGACCGTGAAAGTC
GTGGACGAGCTGGTCAAGGTGATGGGTCGCCATAAACCAGAGAACATTGTCATCGAGATGGCCAGGGAAA
ACCAGACTACCCAGAAGGGACAGAAGAACAGCAGGGAGCGGATGAAAAGAATTGAGGAAGGGATTAAGGA
GCTCGGGTCACAGATCCTTAAAGAGCACCCGGTGGAAAACACCCAGCTTCAGAATGAGAAGCTCTATCTG
TACTACCTTCAAAATGGACGCGATATGTATGTGGACCAAGAGCTTGATATCAACAGGCTCTCAGACTACG
ACGTGGACGCCATCGTCCCTCAGAGCTTCCTCAAAGACGACTCAATTGACAATAAGGTGCTGACTCGCTC
AGACAAGAACCGGGGAAAGTCAGATAACGTGCCCTCAGAGGAAGTCGTGAAAAAGATGAAGAACTATTGG
CGCCAGCTTCTGAACGCAAAGCTGATCACTCAGCGGAAGTTCGACAATCTCACTAAGGCTGAGAGGGGCG
GACTGAGCGAACTGGACAAAGCAGGATTCATTAAACGGCAACTTGTGGAGACTCGGCAGATTACTAAACA
TGTAGCCCAAATCCTTGACTCACGCATGAATACCAAGTACGACGAAAACGACAAACTTATCCGCGAGGTG
AAGGTGATTACCCTGAAGTCCAAGCTGGTCAGCGATTTCAGAAAGGACTTTCAATTCTACAAAGTGCGGG
AGATCAATAACTATCATCATGCTCATGACGCATATCTGAATGCCGTGGTGGGAACCGCCCTGATCAAGAA
GTACCCAAAGCTGGAAAGCGAGTTCGTGTACGGAGACTACAAGGTCTACGACGTGCGCAAGATGATTGCC
AAATCTGAGCAGGAGATCGGAAAGGCCACCGCAAAGTACTTCTTCTACAGCAACATCATGAATTTCTTCA
AGACCGAAATCACCCTTGCAAACGGTGAGATCCGGAAGAGGCCGCTCATCGAGACTAATGGGGAGACTGG
CGAAATCGTGTGGGACAAGGGCAGAGATTTCGCTACCGTGCGCAAAGTGCTTTCTATGCCTCAAGTGAAC
ATCGTGAAGAAAACCGAGGTGCAAACCGGAGGCTTTTCTAAGGAATCAATCCTCCCCAAGCGCAACTCCG
ACAAGCTCATTGCAAGGAAGAAGGATTGGGACCCTAAGAAGTACGGCGGATTCGATTCACCAACTGTGGC
TTATTCTGTCCTGGTCGTGGCTAAGGTGGAAAAAGGAAAGTCTAAGAAGCTCAAGAGCGTGAAGGAACTG
CTGGGTATCACCATTATGGAGCGCAGCTCCTTCGAGAAGAACCCAATTGACTTTCTCGAAGCCAAAGGTT
ACAAGGAAGTCAAGAAGGACCTTATCATCAAGCTCCCAAAGTATAGCCTGTTCGAACTGGAGAATGGGCG
GAAGCGGATGCTCGCCTCCGCTGGCGAACTTCAGAAGGGTAATGAGCTGGCTCTCCCCTCCAAGTACGTG
AATTTCCTCTACCTTGCAAGCCATTACGAGAAGCTGAAGGGGAGCCCCGAGGACAACGAGCAAAAGCAAC
TGTTTGTGGAGCAGCATAAGCATTATCTGGACGAGATCATTGAGCAGATTTCCGAGTTTTCTAAACGCGT
CATTCTCGCTGATGCCAACCTCGATAAAGTCCTTAGCGCATACAATAAGCACAGAGACAAACCAATTCGG
GAGCAGGCTGAGAATATCATCCACCTGTTCACCCTCACCAATCTTGGTGCCCCTGCCGCATTCAAGTACT
TCGACACCACCATCGACCGGAAACGCTATACCTCCACCAAAGAAGTGCTGGACGCCACCCTCATCCACCA
GAGCATCACCGGACTTTACGAAACTCGGATTGACCTCTCACAGCTCGGAGGGGATCCCAAGAAAAAGCGC
AAGGTAGGATCCTAACTCGAGATAAAGCAATCTTGATGAGGATAATGATTTTTTTTTGAATATACATAAA
TACTACCGTTTTTCTGCTAGATTTTGTGATGACGTAAATAAGTACATATTACTTTTTAAGCCAAGACAAG
ATTAAGCATTAACTTTACCCTTTTCTTTCTAAGTTTCAATATTAGTTATCACTGTTTAAAAGTTATGGCG
AGAACGTCGGCGGTTAAAATATATTACCCTGAACGGCTGCCAAACCAGATGTCAACACAGCTACAACGAT
GTGCTTCAGTATTACATTTTTTGCCTTCAACGCCTTGATTGTTCTATTTTTGCTAATAATAAATCTATTT
CATCGGACTAAAAGTCCATTAGTTGTAAGCGGATTTAGCTCAGTTGGGAGAGCGCCAGACTGAAGAAAAA
CTTCGGTCAAGTCATCTGGAGGTCCTGTGTTCGATCCACAGAATTCGCAGATGGCCGGCATGGTCCCAGC
CTCCTCGCTGGCGCCGGCTGGGCAACACCTTCGGGTGGCGAATGGGACTCGCTATCGTCTTCTCACGAAG
ACTTACTCAGTTTTAGAGCTAGAAATAGCAAGTTAAAATAAGGCTAGTCCGTTATCAACTTGAAAAAGTG
GCACCGAGTCGGTGCTTTTTTTATTTTTTGTCACTATTGTTATGTAAAATGCCACCTCTGACAGTATGGA
ACGCAAACTTCTGTCTAGTGGATAGCTGAGCAGTTACAGAGATGTTACGAACCACTAGTGCACTGCAGTA
CAGTTTAGCTTGCCTCGTCCCCGCCGGGTCACCCGGCCAGCGACATGGAGGCCCAGAATACCCTCCTTGA
CAGTCTTGACGTGCGCAGCTCAGGGGCATGATGTGACTGTCGCCCGTACATTTAGCCCATACATCCCCAT
GTATAATCATTTGCATCCATACATTTTGATGGCCGCACGGCGCGAAGCAAAAATTACGGCTCCTCGCTCC
AGACCTGCGAGCAGGGAAACGCTCCCCTCACAGACGCGTTGAATTGTCCCCACGCCGCGCCCCTGTAGAG
AAATATAAAAGGTTAGGATTTGCCACTGAGGTTCTTCTTTCATATACTTCCTTTTAAAATCTTGCTAGGA
TACAGTTCTCACATCACATCCGAACATAAACAAAAATGGGTAAGGAAAAGACTCACGTTTCGAGGCCGCG
ATTAAATTCCAACATGGATGCTGATTTATATGGGTATAAATGGGCTCGCGATAATGTCGGGCAATCAGGT
GCGACAATCTATCGATTGTATGGGAAGCCCGATGCGCCAGAGTTGTTTCTGAAACATGGCAAAGGTAGCG
TTGCCAATGATGTTACAGATGAGATGGTCAGACTAAACTGGCTGACGGAATTTATGCCTCTTCCGACCAT
CAAGCATTTTATCCGTACTCCTGATGATGCATGGTTACTCACCACTGCGATCCCCGGCAAAACAGCATTC
CAGGTATTAGAAGAATATCCTGATTCAGGTGAAAATATTGTTGATGCGCTGGCAGTGTTCCTGCGCCGGT
TGCATTCGATTCCTGTTTGTAATTGTCCTTTTAACAGCGATCGCGTATTTCGTCTGGCTCAGGCGCAATC
ACGAATGAATAACGGTTTGGTTGATGCGAGTGATTTTGATGACGAGCGTAATGGCTGGCCTGTTGAACAA
GTCTGGAAAGAAATGCATAAGCTTTTGCCATTCTCACCGGATTCAGTCGTCACTCATGGTGATTTCTCAC
TTGATAACCTTATTTTTGACGAGGGGAAATTAATAGGTTGTATTGATGTTGGACGAGTCGGAATCGCAGA
CCGATACCAGGATCTTGCCATCCTATGGAACTGCCTCGGTGAGTTTTCTCCTTCATTACAGAAACGGCTT
TTTCAAAAATATGGTATTGATAATCCTGATATGAATAAATTGCAGTTTCATTTGATGCTCGATGAGTTTT
TCTAAAGTAACTGACAATAAAAAGATTCTTGTTTTCAAGAACTTGTCATTTGTATAGTTTTTTTATATTG
TAGTTGTTCTATTTTAATCAAATGTTAGCGTGATTTATATTTTTTTTCGCCTCGACATCATCTGCCCAGA
TGCGAAGTTAAGTGCGCAGAAAGTAATATCATGCGTCAATCGTATGTGAATGCTGGTCGCTATACTGGAG
TAACGAAGCATCTGTGCTTCATTTTGTAGAACAAAAATGCAACGCGAGAGCGCTAATTTTTCAAACAAAG
AATCTGAGCTGCATTTTTACAGAACAGAAATGCAACGCGAAAGCGCTATTTTACCAACGAAGAATCTGTG
CTTCATTTTTGTAAAACAAAAATGCAACGCGAGAGCGCTAATTTTTCAAACAAAGAATCTGAGCTGCATT
TTTACAGAACAGAAATGCAACGCGAGAGCGCTATTTTACCAACAAAGAATCTATACTTCTTTTTTGTTCT
ACAAAAATGCATCCCGAGAGCGCTATTTTTCTAACAAAGCATCTTAGATTACTTTTTTTCTCCTTTGTGC
GCTCTATAATGCAGTCTCTTGATAACTTTTTGCACTGTAGGTCCGTTAAGGTTAGAAGAAGGCTACTTTG
GTGTCTATTTTCTCTTCCATAAAAAAAGCCTGACTCCACTTCCCGCGTTTACTGATTACTAGCGAAGCTG
CGGGTGCATTTTTTCAAGATAAAGGCATCCCCGATTATATTCTATACCGATGTGGATTGCGCATACTTTG
TGAACAGAAAGTGATAGCGTTGATGATTCTTCATTGGTCAGAAAATTATGAACGGTTTCTTCTATTTTGT
CTCTATATACTACGTATAGGAAATGTTTACATTTTCGTATTGTTTTCGATTCACTCTATGAATAGTTCTT
ACTACAATTTTTTTGTCTAAAGAGTAATACTAGAGATAAACATAAAAAATGTAGAGGTCGAGTTTAGATG
CAAGTTCAAGGAGCGAAAGGTGGATGGGTAGGTTATATAGGGATATAGCACAGAGATATATAGCAAAGAG
ATACTTTTGAGCAATGTTTGTGGAAGCGGTATTCGCAATATTTTAGTAGCTCGTTACAGTCCGGTGCGTT
TTTGGTTTTTTGAAAGTGCGTCATCAGAGCGCTTTTGGTTTTCAAAAGCGCTCTGAAGTTCCTATACTTT
CTAGCTAGAGAATAGGAACTTCCCGAGCGGCCGCGTGTTACAACCAATTAACCAATTCTGATTAGAAAAA
CTCATCGAGCATCAAATGAAACTGCAATTTATTCATATCAGGATTATCAATACCATATTTTTGAAAAAGC
CGTTTCTGTAATGAAGGAGAAAACTCACCGAGGCAGTTCCATAGGATGGCAAGATCCTGGTATCGGTCTG
CGATTCCGACTCGTCCAACATCAATACAACCTATTAATTTCCCCTCGTCAAAAATAAGGTTATCAAGTGA
GAAATCACCATGAGTGACGACTGAATCCGGTGAGAATGGCAAAAGCTTATGCATTTCTTTCCAGACTTGT
TCAACAGGCCAGCCATTACGCTCGTCATCAAAATCACTCGCATCAACCAAACCGTTATTCATTCGTGATT
GCGCCTGAGCGAGGCGAAATACGCGATCGCTGTTAAAAGGACAATTACAAACAGGAATCGAATGCAACCG
GCGCAGGAACACTGCCAGCGCATCAACAATATTTTCACCTGAATCAGGATATTCTTCTAATACCTGGAAT
GCTGTTTTCCCGGGGATCGCAGTGGTGAGTAACCATGCATCATCAGGAGTACGGATAAAATGCTTGATGG
TCGGAAGAGGCATAAATTCCGTCAGCCAGTTTAGTCTGACCATCTCATCTGTAACATCATTGGCAACGCT
ACCTTTGCCATGTTTCAGAAACAACTCTGGCGCATCGGGCTTCCCATACAATCGATAGATTGTCGCACCT
GATTGCCCGACATTATCGCGAGCCCATTTATACCCATATAAATCAGCATCCATGTTGGAATTTAATCGCG
GCCTGGAGCAAGACGTTTCCCGTTGAATATGGCTCATAACACCCCTTGTATTACTGTTTATGTAAGCAGA
CAGTTTTATTGTTCATGATGATATATTTTTATCTTGTGCAATGTAACATCAGAGATTTTGAGACACAACG
TGGCTTTGTTGAATAAATCGAACTTTTGCTGAGTTGAAGGATCAGTCATGACCAAAATCCCTTAACGTGA
GTTTTCGTTCCACTGAGCGTCAGACCCCGTAGAAAAGATCAAAGGATCTTCTTGAGATCCTTTTTTTCTG
CGCGTAATCTGCTGCTTGCAAACAAAAAAACCACCGCTACCAGCGGTGGTTTGTTTGCCGGATCAAGAGC
TACCAACTCTTTTTCCGAAGGTAACTGGCTTCAGCAGAGCGCAGATACCAAATACTGTTCTTCTAGTGTA
GCCGTAGTTAGGCCACCACTTCAAGAACTCTGTAGCACCGCCTACATACCTCGCTCTGCTAATCCTGTTA
CCAGTGGCTGCTGCCAGTGGCGATAAGTCGTGTCTTACCGGGTTGGACTCAAGACGATAGTTACCGGATA
AGGCGCAGCGGTCGGGCTGAACGGGGGGTTCGTGCACACAGCCCAGCTTGGAGCGAACGACCTACACCGA
ACTGAGATACCTACAGCGTGAGCTATGAGAAAGCGCCACGCTTCCCGAAGGGAGAAAGGCGGACAGGTAT
CCGGTAAGCGGCAGGGTCGGAACAGGAGAGCGCACGAGGGAGCTTCCAGGGGGAAACGCCTGGTATCTTT
ATAGTCCTGTCGGGTTTCGCCACCTCTGACTTGAGCGTCGATTTTTGTGATGCTCGTCAGGGGGGCGGAG
CCTATGGAAAAACGCCAGCAACGCGGCCTTTTTACGGTTCCTGGCCTTTTGCTGGCCTTTTGCTCACATG
TTCTTTCCTGCGTTATCCCCTGATTCTGTGGATAACCGTGCGGCCGC
